>Addgene plasmid #197725 | pMC-6-PhiC31-9 | addgene full sequence | sequence record 391075 | Addgene NGS Result
GTCAGTGAGCGAGGAAGCGGAAGAGCGCCCAATACGCAAACCGCCTCTCCCCGCGCGTTGGCCGATTCAT
TAATCACTCTGTGGTCTCAAATGGACACTTATGCTGGTGCCTACGATCGTCAATCTAGAGAGAGAGAAAA
TTCCTCTGCAGCATCCCCAGCTACACAGAGGTCAGCAAATGAGGATAAGGCAGCCGATCTTCAGCGTGAG
GTCGAGCGAGATGGAGGTAGGTTTAGATTTGTGGGACACTTTTCTGAGGCTCCCGGCACTTCTGCATTCG
GAACCGCTGAACGACCTGAGTTTGAGAGAATCCTAAACGAGTGTAGAGCTGGACGACTTAATATGATAAT
CGTGTATGATGTTTCACGTTTTTCCAGGCTCAAGGTGATGGATGCAATCCCAATTGTCAGCGAACTCTTG
GCCCTTGGGGTCACCATTGTGTCCACTCAAGAGGGGGTATTCCGTCAGGGCAACGTAATGGATCTGATAC
ATCTGATAATGCGACTTGATGCCTCTCACAAGGAGTCATCCCTCAAGTCCGCTAAGATATTAGATACAAA
GAACCTACAACGAGAACTAGGAGGCTACGTGGGTGGAAAAGCACCATATGGATTTGAGCTGGTATCTGAA
ACTAAAGAAATTACAAGGAATGGTCGAATGGTCAACGTCGTCATTAACAAACTCGCTCACAGCACAACAC
CATTGACAGGTCCATTTGAGTTCGAACCAGATGTTATCCGATGGTGGTGGCGTGAGATCAAGACTCACAA
GCACCTACCCTTTAAACCAGGTTCCCAGGCCGCCATACACCCCGGGAGTATCACAGGCTTGTGCAAGCGA
ATGGACGCCGACGCTGTTCCTACCAGGGGGGAGACTATAGGAAAAAAAACAGCTTCCAGTGCCTGGGACC
CCGCAACCGTGATGAGAATTTTAAGAGATCCCAGGATAGCAGGCTTTGCAGCAGAGGTAATTTATAAAAA
GAAACCTGATGGTACTCCCACTACTAAAATCGAGGGATATCGTATTCAGCGAGATCCCATAACCCTGCGT
CCCGTCGAGTTGGATTGCGGGCCAATCATCGAACCTGCCGAGTGGTATGAACTGCAGGCCTGGTTAGACG
GTCGAGGGAGAGGGAAAGGTCTTAGCAGGGGGCAAGCAATCCTCTCTGCAATGGATAAACTATACTGCGA
ATGCGGCGCAGTAATGACTTCTAAACGTGGAGAAGAAAGTATCAAAGATTCTTATAGGTGCAGGCGTCGT
AAGGTAGTCGATCCTTCTGCTCCCGGGCAACATGAAGGGACCTGCAACGTATCAATGGCAGCTCTTGATA
AATTCGTAGCCGAAAGGATCTTCAACAAAATCCGTCACGCTGAGGGCGATGAAGAAACCTTGGCTCTTTT
ATGGGAAGCAGCAAGGAGGTTTGGTAAGTTAACAGAGGCACCTGAGAAGTCTGGAGAGAGGGCTAATCTT
GTCGCTGAACGAGCTGACGCACTTAATGCCTTGGAGGAGCTGTACGAGGATCGAGCTGCCGGGGCCTACG
ATGGCCCAGTCGGGAGAAAACACTTTCGTAAACAGCAAGCCGCACTGACATTAAGGCAGCAGGGTGCTGA
GGAGAGACTAGCAGAGTTGGAAGCAGCCGAAGCTCCCAAGCTGCCACTGGATCAATGGTTCCCCGAAGAT
GCAGACGCCGACCCAACTGGCCCTAAGAGCTGGTGGGGGAGGGCAAGCGTCGATGACAAGAGGGTCTTTG
TGGGGCTATTTGTAGACAAAATCGTTGTGACCAAAAGCACAACCGGCAGGGGACAGGGAACTCCCATCGA
AAAGCGAGCTTCTATTACTTGGGCTAAGCCACCAACCGACGACGATGAGGACGATGCACAGGACGGAACA
GAAGATGTAGCAGCACCAAAGAAAAAGCGAAAGGTATAGCTTTGAGACCACGAAGTGGCTCTTCAGTGGA
CGAAAGGGCCTCGTGATACGCCTATTTTTATAGGTTAATGTCATGATAATAATGGTTTCTTAGACGTCAG
GTGGCACTTTTCGGGGAAATGTGCGCGGAACCCCTATTTGTTTATTTTTCTAAATACATTCAAATATGTA
TCCGCTCATGAGACAATAACCCTGATAAATGCTTCAATAATATTGAAAAAGGAAGAGTATGCGCTCACGC
AACTGGTCCAGAACCTTGACCGAACGCAGCGGTGGTAACGGCGCAGTGGCGGTTTTCATGGCTTGTTATG
ACTGTTTTTTTTTGGGGTACAGTCTATGCCTCGGGCATCCAAGCAGCAAGCGCGTTACGCCGTGGGTCGA
TGTTTGATGTTATGGAGCAGCAACGATGTTACGCAGCAGGGCAGTCGCCCTAAAACAAAGTTAAACATCA
TGAGGGAAGCGGTGATCGCCGAAGTATCGACTCAACTATCAGAGGTAGTTGGCGTCATCGAGCGCCATCT
CGAACCGACGTTGCTGGCCGTACATTTGTACGGCTCCGCAGTGGATGGCGGCCTGAAGCCACACAGCGAT
ATTGATTTGCTGGTTACGGTGACCGTAAGGCTTGATGAAACAACGCGGCGAGCTTTGATCAACGACCTTT
TGGAAACTTCGGCTTCCCCTGGAGAGAGCGAGATTCTCCGCGCTGTAGAAGTCACCATTGTTGTGCACGA
CGACATCATTCCGTGGCGTTATCCAGCTAAGCGCGAACTGCAATTTGGAGAATGGCAGCGCAATGACATT
CTTGCAGGTATCTTCGAGCCAGCCACGATCGACATTGATCTGGCTATCTTGCTGACAAAAGCAAGAGAAC
ATAGCGTTGCCTTGGTAGGTCCAGCGGCGGAGGAACTCTTTGATCCGGTTCCTGAACAGGATCTATTTGA
GGCGCTAAATGAAACCTTAACGCTATGGAACTCGCCGCCCGACTGGGCTGGCGATGAGCGAAATGTAGTG
CTTACGTTGTCCCGCATTTGGTACAGCGCAGTAACCGGCAAAATCGCGCCGAAGGATGTCGCTGCCGACT
GGGCAATGGAGCGCCTGCCGGCCCAGTATCAGCCCGTCATACTTGAAGCTAGACAGGCTTATCTTGGACA
AGAAGAAGATCGCTTGGCCTCGCGCGCAGATCAGTTGGAAGAATTTGTCCATTACGTAAAAGGCGAGATC
ACCAAGGTAGTCGGCAAATAACTGTCAGACCAAGTTTACTCATATATACTTTAGATTGATTTAAAACTTC
ATTTTTAATTTAAAAGGATCTAGGTGAAGATCCTTTTTGATAATCTCATGACCAAAATCCCTTAACGTGA
GTTTTCGTTCCACTGAGCGTCAGACCCCGTAGAAAAGATCAAAGGATCTTCTTGAGATCCTTTTTTTCTG
CGCGTAATCTGCTGCTTGCAAACAAAAAAACCACCGCTACCAGCGGTGGTTTGTTTGCCGGATCAAGAGC
TACCAACTCTTTTTCCGAAGGTAACTGGCTTCAGCAGAGCGCAGATACCAAATACTGTTCTTCTAGTGTA
GCCGTAGTTAGGCCACCACTTCAAGAACTCTGTAGCACCGCCTACATACCTCGCTCTGCTAATCCTGTTA
CCAGTGGCTGCTGCCAGTGGCGATAAGTCGTGTCTTACCGGGTTGGACTCAAGACGATAGTTACCGGATA
AGGCGCAGCGGTCGGGCTGAACGGGGGGTTCGTGCACACAGCCCAGCTTGGAGCGAACGACCTACACCGA
ACTGAGATACCTACAGCGTGAGCTATGAGAAAGCGCCACGCTTCCCGAAGGGAGAAAGGCGGACAGGTAT
CCGGTAAGCGGCAGGGTCGGAACAGGAGAGCGCACGAGGGAGCTTCCAGGGGGAAACGCCTGGTATCTTT
ATAGTCCTGTCGGGTTTCGCCACCTCTGACTTGAGCGTCGATTTTTGTGATGCTCGTCAGGGGGGCGGAG
CCTATGGAAAAACGCCAGCAACGCGGCCTTTTTACGGTTCCTGGCCTTTTGCTGGCCTTTTGCTCACATG
TTCTTTCCTGCGTTATCCCCTGATTCTGTGGATAACCGTATTACCGCCTTTGAGTGAGCTGATACCGCTC
GCCGCAGCCGAACGACCGAGCGCAGCGA
Features (pLannotate 1.2.2; 7 found; start..end, strand, type, name):
      1..23      +  rep_origin     RSF ori (fragment): Plasmids containing the RSF 1030 origin of replication can be propagated in E. coli cells that contain additional plasmids with compatible origins.
     25..74      +  CDS            lacI (fragment): lac repressor; lacI; The lac repressor binds to the lac operator to inhibit transcription in E. coli. This inhibition can be relieved by adding lactose or isopropyl-β-D-thiogalactopyranoside (IPTG).
   2054..2158    +  promoter       AmpR promoter: bla
   2149..2229    -  CDS            int (fragment): INT2_ECOLX - Protein inferred from homology: Swiss-Prot protein existence level 3. Putative integrase believed to be involved in the insertion of antibiotic resistance genes into plasmids and transposons. From Escherichia coli.
   2317..2373    +  CDS            GmR (fragment): gentamycin acetyltransferase; aacC1; confers resistance to gentamycin
   2380..3168    +  CDS            aadA: S3AD_ECOLX - Experimental evidence at protein level: Swiss-Prot protein existence level 1. Mediates bacterial resistance to the antibiotics streptomycin and spectinomycin. From Escherichia coli.
   3342..3930    +  rep_origin     ori: high-copy-number ColE1/pMB1/pBR322/pUC origin of replication
