[The description below was written by a language model from this plasmid's Addgene catalogue record and pLannotate feature annotations shown in this document.]
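Description:
pMC-6-PhiC31-9 is a Level 0 Phytobrick (MoClo) part plasmid from a modular vector toolkit and parts library for plant genome engineering. It is built on the self-made pMC-6-ccdB-9 backbone, and the name suggests that the PhiC31 part occupies the position held by a ccdB counter-selection cassette in the parent, although the record does not spell this out. The plasmid is about 4.1 kb and is maintained in E. coli at high copy through a ColE1/pUC-type origin. Selection is with spectinomycin, conferred by an aadA gene. The table also annotates an AmpR (bla) promoter upstream of aadA, with short integrase and gentamicin acetyltransferase fragments between them. These fragments, like the small RSF ori and lacI fragments at the start of the sequence, appear to be remnants of earlier cloning rather than functional elements.

The payload is an 1,839 bp coding sequence for the bacteriophage PhiC31 recombinase, codon-optimized for tomato. PhiC31 integrase is a serine recombinase that catalyses unidirectional recombination between attP and attB sites, and it is widely used for site-specific integration, excision or inversion of DNA. The automated annotation did not detect this insert. It presumably lies in the large unannotated stretch between the lacI fragment and the AmpR promoter. No plant promoter, terminator or tag is recorded, which fits a Level 0 part that carries a single coding module. The catalogue lists the vector type as plant expression, but the part would need to be combined with regulatory parts in higher-level assemblies to form a transcriptional unit. The flanking overhangs and cloning sites are not stated in the record, though the "6" and "9" in the name may refer to the toolkit's part positions.
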