Addgene plasmid #197725: pMC-6-PhiC31-9
Purpose: Phytobrick (MoClo) Level 0 Part
Depositing lab: Daniel Voytas. Depositing organization: University of Minnesota. Publication: An extensible vector toolkit and parts library for advanced engineering of plant genomes. Chamness JC, Kumar J, Cruz AJ, Rhuby E, Holum MJ, Cody JP, Tibebu R, Gamo ME, Starker CG, Zhang F, Voytas DF. Plant Genome. 2023 Mar 9:e20312. doi: 10.1002/tpg2.20312. PubMed 36896468.
Backbone
  Vector backbone: pMC-6-ccdB-9
  Backbone manufacturer: Self-made
  Vector type: Plant Expression
Growth in bacteria
  Bacterial resistance: Spectinomycin, 50 μg/mL
  Growth temperature: 37°C
  Growth strain: DH5alpha
  Copy number: High Copy
Gene/Insert
  Gene/Insert name: PhiC31 recombinase (tomato optimized)
  Species: Bacteriophage PhiC31
  Insert size (bp): 1839
  Cloning method: Restriction Enzyme; 5′ cloning site Unknown (unknown if destroyed)
Terms and licenses: Academic/Nonprofit Terms; Industry Terms: Not Available to Industry
Depositor comments: Please visit https://doi.org/10.1101/2022.10.15.511792 for bioRxiv preprint.
How to cite: pMC-6-PhiC31-9 was a gift from Daniel Voytas (Addgene plasmid # 197725 ; http://n2t.net/addgene:197725 ; RRID:Addgene_197725)
